LOCUS       Exported 7962 bp ds-DNA circular SYN 12-MAY-2021
DEFINITION  Gateway-compatible mammalian expression destination vector for
            creating SFB N-terminal fusions (S protein tag, Flag tag,
            Streptavidin binding peptide).
ACCESSION   .
VERSION     .
KEYWORDS    pMH-SFB
SOURCE      synthetic DNA construct
  ORGANISM  synthetic DNA construct
REFERENCE   1 (bases 1 to 7962)
  AUTHORS   An L, Jiang Y, Ng HH, Man EP, Chen J, Khoo US, Gong Q, Huen MS
  TITLE     Dual-utility NLS drives RNF169-dependent DNA damage responses.
  JOURNAL   Proc Natl Acad Sci U S A. 2017 Apr 4;114(14):E2872-E2881. doi:
            10.1073/pnas.1616602114. Epub 2017 Mar 21.
  PUBMED    28325877
REFERENCE   2 (bases 1 to 7962)
  AUTHORS   .
  TITLE     Direct Submission
  JOURNAL   Exported May 12, 2021 from SnapGene Server 1.1.58
            http://www.snapgene.com
FEATURES             Location/Qualifiers
     source          1..7962
                     /organism="synthetic DNA construct"
                     /mol_type="other DNA"
     enhancer        22..325
                     /label=CMV enhancer
                     /note="human cytomegalovirus immediate early enhancer"
     promoter        326..529
                     /label=CMV promoter
                     /note="human cytomegalovirus (CMV) immediate early
                     promoter"
     primer_bind     480..500
                     /label=CMV-F
                     /note="Human CMV immediate early promoter, forward primer"
     CDS             589..633
                     /codon_start=1
                     /product="affinity and epitope tag derived from pancreatic
                     ribonuclease A"
                     /label=S-Tag
                     /translation="KETAAAKFERQHMDS"
     CDS             667..690
                     /codon_start=1
                     /product="FLAG(R) epitope tag, followed by an enterokinase
                     cleavage site"
                     /label=FLAG
                     /translation="DYKDDDDK"
     CDS             694..717
                     /codon_start=1
                     /product="FLAG(R) epitope tag, followed by an enterokinase
                     cleavage site"
                     /label=FLAG
                     /translation="DYKDDDDK"
     CDS             727..840
                     /codon_start=1
                     /product="streptavidin-binding peptide"
                     /label=SBP
                     /note="selected from a peptide library; binds streptavidin
                     with nanomolar affinity (Keefe et al., 2001)"
                     /translation="MDEKTTGWRGGHVVEGLAGELEQLRARLEHHPQGQREP"
     protein_bind    913..1037
                     /gene="mutant version of attR"
                     /label=attR1
                     /bound_moiety="LR Clonase(TM)"
                     /note="recombination site for the Gateway(R) LR reaction"
     promoter        1062..1092
                     /label=lac UV5 promoter
                     /note="E. coli lac promoter with an ""up"" mutation"
     CDS             1146..1826
                     /codon_start=1
                     /product="chloramphenicol acetyltransferase"
                     /label=CmR
                     /note="confers resistance to chloramphenicol"
                     /translation="MEKKITGYTTVDISQWHRKEHFEAFQSVAQCTYNQTVQLDITAFL
                     KTVKKNKHKFYPAFIHILARLMNAHPEFRMAMKDGELVIWDSVHPCYTVFHEQTETFSS
                     LWSEYHDDFRQFLHIYSQDVACYGENLAYFPKGFIENMFFVSANPWVSFTSFDLNVANM
                     DNFFAPVFTMGKYYTQGDKVLMPLAIQVHHAVCDGFHVGRMLNELQQYCDEWQAGRNLE
                     DPAY"
     primer_bind     complement(1212..1231)
                     /label=CAT-R
                     /note="Chloramphenicol resistance gene, reverse primer"
     CDS             2146..2451
                     /codon_start=1
                     /gene="ccdB"
                     /product="CcdB, a bacterial toxin that poisons DNA gyrase"
                     /label=ccdB
                     /note="Plasmids containing the ccdB gene cannot be
                     propagated in standard E. coli strains."
                     /translation="MQFKVYTYKRESRYRLFVDVQSDIIDTPGRRMVIPLASARLLSDK
                     VPRELYPVVHIGDESWRMMTTDMASVPVSVIGEEVADLSHRENDIKNAINLMFWGI"
     primer_bind     2330..2349
                     /label=ccdB-fwd
                     /note="ccdB gene, forward primer"
     protein_bind    complement(2492..2616)
                     /gene="mutant version of attR"
                     /label=attR2
                     /bound_moiety="LR Clonase(TM)"
                     /note="recombination site for the Gateway(R) LR reaction"
     primer_bind     complement(2799..2816)
                     /label=IRES reverse
                     /note="IRES internal ribosome entry site, reverse primer.
                     Also called pCDH-rev"
     primer_bind     complement(2878..2898)
                     /label=pBABE 3'
                     /note="SV40 enhancer, reverse primer for pBABE vectors"
     promoter        2883..3212
                     /label=SV40 promoter
                     /note="SV40 enhancer and early promoter"
     rep_origin      3063..3198
                     /label=SV40 ori
                     /note="SV40 origin of replication"
     primer_bind     3125..3144
                     /label=SV40pro-F
                     /note="SV40 promoter/origin, forward primer"
     CDS             3222..3821
                     /codon_start=1
                     /gene="pac from Streptomyces alboniger"
                     /product="puromycin N-acetyltransferase"
                     /label=PuroR
                     /note="confers resistance to puromycin"
                     /translation="MTEYKPTVRLATRDDVPRAVRTLAAAFADYPATRHTVDPDRHIER
                     VTELQELFLTRVGLDIGKVWVADDGAAVAVWTTPESVEAGAVFAEIGPRMAELSGSRLA
                     AQQQMEGLLAPHRPKEPAWFLATVGVSPDHQGKGLGSAVVLPGVEAAERAGVPAFLETS
                     APRNLPFYERLGFTVTADVEVPEGPRTWCMTRKPGA"
     primer_bind     complement(3222..3241)
                     /label=Puro-R
                     /note="Puromycin resistance gene, reverse primer. Also
                     called puro-variant-R"
     primer_bind     3718..3738
                     /label=Puro-F
                     /note="Puromycin resistance gene, forward primer"
     LTR             4042..4511
                     /note="long terminal repeat from Moloney murine leukemia
                     virus"
     primer_bind     complement(4641..4658)
                     /label=L4440
                     /note="L4440 vector, forward primer"
     rep_origin      complement(4812..5400)
                     /direction=LEFT
                     /label=ori
                     /note="high-copy-number ColE1/pMB1/pBR322/pUC origin of
                     replication"
     primer_bind     complement(4892..4911)
                     /label=pBR322ori-F
                     /note="pBR322 origin, forward primer"
     CDS             complement(5560..6420)
                     /codon_start=1
                     /gene="bla"
                     /product="beta-lactamase"
                     /label=AmpR
                     /note="confers resistance to ampicillin, carbenicillin, and
                     related antibiotics"
                     /translation="MSIQHFRVALIPFFAAFCLPVFAHPETLVKVKDAEDQLGARVGYI
                     ELDLNSGKILESFRPEERFPMMSTFKVLLCGAVLSRIDAGQEQLGRRIHYSQNDLVEYS
                     PVTEKHLTDGMTVRELCSAAITMSDNTAANLLLTTIGGPKELTAFLHNMGDHVTRLDRW
                     EPELNEAIPNDERDTTMPVAMATTLRKLLTGELLTLASRQQLIDWMEADKVAGPLLRSA
                     LPAGWFIADKSGAGERGSRGIIAALGPDGKPSRIVVIYTTGSQATMDERNRQIAEIGAS
                     LIKHW"
     primer_bind     6183..6202
                     /label=Amp-R
                     /note="Ampicillin resistance gene, reverse primer"
     promoter        complement(6421..6525)
                     /gene="bla"
                     /label=AmpR promoter
     LTR             6556..7025
                     /note="long terminal repeat from Moloney murine leukemia
                     virus"
     misc_feature    7090..7289
                     /label=MMLV Psi
                     /note="packaging signal of Moloney murine leukemia virus
                     (MMLV)"
     CDS             7490..7906
                     /label=gag (truncated)
                     /note="truncated Moloney murine leukemia virus (MMLV) gag
                     gene lacking the start codon"
     primer_bind     7836..7858
                     /label=pLXSN 5'
                     /note="Murine stem cell virus, forward primer. Also called
                     MSCV"
     primer_bind     7874..7890
                     /label=pBABE 5'
                     /note="Psi packaging signal, forward primer for pBABE
                     vectors"
ORIGIN
        1 tagcccatat atggagttcc gcgttacata acttacggta aatggcccgc ctggctgacc
       61 gcccaacgac ccccgcccat tgacgtcaat aatgacgtat gttcccatag taacgccaat
      121 agggactttc cattgacgtc aatgggtgga gtatttacgg taaactgccc acttggcagt
      181 acatcaagtg tatcatatgc caagtacgcc ccctattgac gtcaatgacg gtaaatggcc
      241 cgcctggcat tatgcccagt acatgacctt atgggacttt cctacttggc agtacatcta
      301 cgtattagtc atcgctatta ccatggtgat gcggttttgg cagtacatca atgggcgtgg
      361 atagcggttt gactcacggg gatttccaag tctccacccc attgacgtca atgggagttt
      421 gttttggcac caaaatcaac gggactttcc aaaatgtcgt aacaactccg ccccattgac
      481 gcaaatgggc ggtaggcgtg tacggtggga ggtctatata agcagagctg gtttagtgaa
      541 ccgtcagatc cgctagcgct accggactca gatctcgagg ccaccatgaa agaaaccgct
      601 gctgctaaat tcgaacgcca gcacatggac agcggagccg gcgcaggagc cggcgctgac
      661 gcgcctgact acaaagacga tgacgacaag ggagattaca aggatgacga tgacaaaggc
      721 gcgtcgatgg acgagaagac caccggctgg cggggcggcc acgtggtgga gggcctggcc
      781 ggcgagctgg agcagctgcg ggccaggctg gagcaccacc ctcagggcca gcgggagccc
      841 tccggcggct gcaagctggg cggcgcgcct gaattctgca gtcgacggta ccgcgggccc
      901 atcgctcgag agacaagttt gtacaaaaaa gctgaacgag aaacgtaaaa tgatataaat
      961 atcaatatat taaattagat tttgcataaa aaacagacta cataatactg taaaacacaa
     1021 catatccagt cactatggcg gccgcattag gcaccccagg ctttacactt tatgcttccg
     1081 gctcgtataa tgtgtggatt ttgagttagg atccgtcgag attttcagga gctaaggaag
     1141 ctaaaatgga gaaaaaaatc actggatata ccaccgttga tatatcccaa tggcatcgta
     1201 aagaacattt tgaggcattt cagtcagttg ctcaatgtac ctataaccag accgttcagc
     1261 tggatattac ggccttttta aagaccgtaa agaaaaataa gcacaagttt tatccggcct
     1321 ttattcacat tcttgcccgc ctgatgaatg ctcatccgga attccgtatg gcaatgaaag
     1381 acggtgagct ggtgatatgg gatagtgttc acccttgtta caccgttttc catgagcaaa
     1441 ctgaaacgtt ttcatcgctc tggagtgaat accacgacga tttccggcag tttctacaca
     1501 tatattcgca agatgtggcg tgttacggtg aaaacctggc ctatttccct aaagggttta
     1561 ttgagaatat gtttttcgtc tcagccaatc cctgggtgag tttcaccagt tttgatttaa
     1621 acgtggccaa tatggacaac ttcttcgccc ccgttttcac catgggcaaa tattatacgc
     1681 aaggcgacaa ggtgctgatg ccgctggcga ttcaggttca tcatgccgtt tgtgatggct
     1741 tccatgtcgg cagaatgctt aatgaattac aacagtactg cgatgagtgg caggcggggc
     1801 gtaatctaga ggatccggct tactaaaagc cagataacag tatgcgtatt tgcgcgctga
     1861 tttttgcggt ataagaatat atactgatat gtatacccga agtatgtcaa aaagaggtat
     1921 gctatgaagc agcgtattac agtgacagtt gacagcgaca gctatcagtt gctcaaggca
     1981 tatatgatgt caatatctcc ggtctggtaa gcacaaccat gcagaatgaa gcccgtcgtc
     2041 tgcgtgccga acgctggaaa gcggaaaatc aggaagggat ggctgaggtc gcccggttta
     2101 ttgaaatgac cggctctttt gctgacgaga acaggggctg gtgaaatgca gtttaaggtt
     2161 tacacctata aaagagagag ccgttatcgt ctgtttgtgg atgtacagag tgatattatt
     2221 gacacgcccg ggcgacggat ggtgatcccc ctggccagtg cacgtctact gtcagataaa
     2281 gtcccccgtg aactttaccc ggtggtgcat atcggggatg aaagctggcg catgatgacc
     2341 accgatatgg ccagtgtgcc ggtctccgtt atcggggaag aagtggctga tctcagccac
     2401 cgcgaaaatg acatcaaaaa cgccattaac ctgatgttct ggggaatata aatgtcaggc
     2461 tcccttatac acagccagtc tgcaggtcga ccatagtgac tggatatgtt gtgttttaca
     2521 gtattatgta gtctgttttt tatgcaaaat ctaatttaat atattgatat ttatatcatt
     2581 ttacgtttct cgttcagctt tcttgtacaa agtggctcga gcagggatcc gcccctctcc
     2641 ctcccccccc cctaacgtta ctggccgaag ccgcttggaa taaggccggt gtgcgtttgt
     2701 ctatatgtta ttttccacca tattgccgtc ttttggcaat gtgagggccc ggaaacctgg
     2761 ccctgtcttc ttgacgagca ttcctagggg tctttcccct ctcgccaaag gaatgcaagg
     2821 tctgttgaat gtcgtgaagg aagcgtagga attcgccagc acagtggtcg accctgtgga
     2881 atgtgtgtca gttagggtgt ggaaagtccc caggctcccc agcaggcaga agtatgcaaa
     2941 gcatgcatct caattagtca gcaaccaggt gtggaaagtc cccaggctcc ccagcaggca
     3001 gaagtatgca aagcatgcat ctcaattagt cagcaaccat agtcccgccc ctaactccgc
     3061 ccatcccgcc cctaactccg cccagttccg cccattctcc gccccatggc tgactaattt
     3121 tttttattta tgcagaggcc gaggccgcct cggcctctga gctattccag aagtagtgag
     3181 gaggcttttt tggaggccta ggcttttgca aaaagcttac catgaccgag tacaagccca
     3241 cggtgcgcct cgccacccgc gacgacgtcc ccagggccgt acgcaccctc gccgccgcgt
     3301 tcgccgacta ccccgccacg cgccacaccg tcgatccgga ccgccacatc gagcgggtca
     3361 ccgagctgca agaactcttc ctcacgcgcg tcgggctcga catcggcaag gtgtgggtcg
     3421 cggacgacgg cgccgcggtg gcggtctgga ccacgccgga gagcgtcgaa gcgggggcgg
     3481 tgttcgccga gatcggcccg cgcatggccg agttgagcgg ttcccggctg gccgcgcagc
     3541 aacagatgga aggcctcctg gcgccgcacc ggcccaagga gcccgcgtgg ttcctggcca
     3601 ccgtcggcgt ctcgcccgac caccagggca agggtctggg cagcgccgtc gtgctccccg
     3661 gagtggaggc ggccgagcgc gccggggtgc ccgccttcct ggagacctcc gcgccccgca
     3721 acctcccctt ctacgagcgg ctcggcttca ccgtcaccgc cgacgtcgag gtgcccgaag
     3781 gaccgcgcac ctggtgcatg acccgcaagc ccggtgcctg acgcccgccc cacgacccgc
     3841 agcgcccgac cgaaaggagc gcacgacccc atgcatcgat aaaataaaag attttattta
     3901 gtctccagaa aaagggggga atgaaagacc ccacctgtag gtttggcaag ctagcttaag
     3961 taacgccatt ttgcaaggca tggaaaaata cataactgag aatagagaag ttcagatcaa
     4021 ggtcaggaac agatggaaca gctgaatatg ggccaaacag gatatctgtg gtaagcagtt
     4081 cctgccccgg ctcagggcca agaacagatg gaacagctga atatgggcca aacaggatat
     4141 ctgtggtaag cagttcctgc cccggctcag ggccaagaac agatggtccc cagatgcggt
     4201 ccagccctca gcagtttcta gagaaccatc agatgtttcc agggtgcccc aaggacctga
     4261 aatgaccctg tgccttattt gaactaacca atcagttcgc ttctcgcttc tgttcgcgcg
     4321 cttctgctcc ccgagctcaa taaaagagcc cacaacccct cactcggggc gccagtcctc
     4381 cgattgactg agtcgcccgg gtacccgtgt atccaataaa ccctcttgca gttgcatccg
     4441 acttgtggtc tcgctgttcc ttgggagggt ctcctctgag tgattgacta cccgtcagcg
     4501 ggggtctttc acatgcagca tgtatcaaaa ttaatttggt tttttttctt aagtatttac
     4561 attaaatggc catagttgca ttaatgaatc ggccaacgcg cggggagagg cggtttgcgt
     4621 attgggcgct cttccgcttc ctcgctcact gactcgctgc gctcggtcgt tcggctgcgg
     4681 cgagcggtat cagctcactc aaaggcggta atacggttat ccacagaatc aggggataac
     4741 gcaggaaaga acatgtgagc aaaaggccag caaaaggcca ggaaccgtaa aaaggccgcg
     4801 ttgctggcgt ttttccatag gctccgcccc cctgacgagc atcacaaaaa tcgacgctca
     4861 agtcagaggt ggcgaaaccc gacaggacta taaagatacc aggcgtttcc ccctggaagc
     4921 tccctcgtgc gctctcctgt tccgaccctg ccgcttaccg gatacctgtc cgcctttctc
     4981 ccttcgggaa gcgtggcgct ttctcatagc tcacgctgta ggtatctcag ttcggtgtag
     5041 gtcgttcgct ccaagctggg ctgtgtgcac gaaccccccg ttcagcccga ccgctgcgcc
     5101 ttatccggta actatcgtct tgagtccaac ccggtaagac acgacttatc gccactggca
     5161 gcagccactg gtaacaggat tagcagagcg aggtatgtag gcggtgctac agagttcttg
     5221 aagtggtggc ctaactacgg ctacactaga agaacagtat ttggtatctg cgctctgctg
     5281 aagccagtta ccttcggaaa aagagttggt agctcttgat ccggcaaaca aaccaccgct
     5341 ggtagcggtg gtttttttgt ttgcaagcag cagattacgc gcagaaaaaa aggatctcaa
     5401 gaagatcctt tgatcttttc tacggggtct gacgctcagt ggaacgaaaa ctcacgttaa
     5461 gggattttgg tcatgagatt atcaaaaagg atcttcacct agatcctttt gcggccgcaa
     5521 atcaatctaa agtatatatg agtaaacttg gtctgacagt taccaatgct taatcagtga
     5581 ggcacctatc tcagcgatct gtctatttcg ttcatccata gttgcctgac tccccgtcgt
     5641 gtagataact acgatacggg agggcttacc atctggcccc agtgctgcaa tgataccgcg
     5701 agacccacgc tcaccggctc cagatttatc agcaataaac cagccagccg gaagggccga
     5761 gcgcagaagt ggtcctgcaa ctttatccgc ctccatccag tctattaatt gttgccggga
     5821 agctagagta agtagttcgc cagttaatag tttgcgcaac gttgttgcca ttgctacagg
     5881 catcgtggtg tcacgctcgt cgtttggtat ggcttcattc agctccggtt cccaacgatc
     5941 aaggcgagtt acatgatccc ccatgttgtg caaaaaagcg gttagctcct tcggtcctcc
     6001 gatcgttgtc agaagtaagt tggccgcagt gttatcactc atggttatgg cagcactgca
     6061 taattctctt actgtcatgc catccgtaag atgcttttct gtgactggtg agtactcaac
     6121 caagtcattc tgagaatagt gtatgcggcg accgagttgc tcttgcccgg cgtcaatacg
     6181 ggataatacc gcgccacata gcagaacttt aaaagtgctc atcattggaa aacgttcttc
     6241 ggggcgaaaa ctctcaagga tcttaccgct gttgagatcc agttcgatgt aacccactcg
     6301 tgcacccaac tgatcttcag catcttttac tttcaccagc gtttctgggt gagcaaaaac
     6361 aggaaggcaa aatgccgcaa aaaagggaat aagggcgaca cggaaatgtt gaatactcat
     6421 actcttcctt tttcaatatt attgaagcat ttatcagggt tattgtctca tgagcggata
     6481 catatttgaa tgtatttaga aaaataaaca aataggggtt ccgcgcacat ttccccgaaa
     6541 agtgccacct gcagcctgaa tatgggccaa acaggatatc tgtggtaagc agttcctgcc
     6601 ccggctcagg gccaagaaca gatggaacag ctgaatatgg gccaaacagg atatctgtgg
     6661 taagcagttc ctgccccggc tcagggccaa gaacagatgg tccccagatg cggtccagcc
     6721 ctcagcagtt tctagagaac catcagatgt ttccagggtg ccccaaggac ctgaaatgac
     6781 cctgtgcctt atttgaacta accaatcagt tcgcttctcg cttctgttcg cgcgcttctg
     6841 ctccccgagc tcaataaaag agcccacaac ccctcactcg gggcgccagt cctccgattg
     6901 actgagtcgc ccgggtaccc gtgtatccaa taaaccctct tgcagttgca tccgacttgt
     6961 ggtctcgctg ttccttggga gggtctcctc tgagtgattg actacccgtc agcgggggtc
     7021 tttcatttgg gggctcgtcc gggatcggga gacccctgcc cagggaccac cgacccacca
     7081 ccgggaggca agctggccag caacttatct gtgtctgtcc gattgtctag tgtctatgac
     7141 tgattttatg cgcctgcgtc ggtactagtt agctaactag ctctgtatct ggcggacccg
     7201 tggtggaact gacgagttct gaacacccgg ccgcaaccct gggagacgtc ccagggactt
     7261 tgggggccgt ttttgtggcc cgacctgagg aagggagtcg atgtggaatc cgaccccgtc
     7321 aggatatgtg gttctggtag gagacgagaa cctaaaacag ttcccgcctc cgtctgaatt
     7381 tttgctttcg gtttggaacc gaagccgcgc gtcttgtctg ctgcagcgct gcagcatcgt
     7441 tctgtgttgt ctctgtctga ctgtgtttct gtatttgtct gaaaattagg gccagactgt
     7501 taccactccc ttaagtttga ccttaggtca ctggaaagat gtcgagcgga tcgctcacaa
     7561 ccagtcggta gatgtcaaga agagacgttg ggttaccttc tgctctgcag aatggccaac
     7621 ctttaacgtc ggatggccgc gagacggcac ctttaaccga gacctcatca cccaggttaa
     7681 gatcaaggtc ttttcacctg gcccgcatgg acacccagac caggtcccct acatcgtgac
     7741 ctgggaagcc ttggcttttg acccccctcc ctgggtcaag ccctttgtac accctaagcc
     7801 tccgcctcct cttcctccat ccgccccgtc tctccccctt gaacctcctc gttcgacccc
     7861 gcctcgatcc tccctttatc cagccctcac tccttctcta ggcgccggcc ggatcccagt
     7921 gtggtggtac taatagtaat caattacggg gtcattagtt ca
//
