[The description below was written by a language model from this plasmid's Addgene catalogue record and the feature table of its GenBank file.]
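Description:
pMH-SFB is an empty Gateway destination vector for mammalian expression, designed to place a triple SFB affinity tag at the N-terminus of any open reading frame transferred into it. In bacteria it replicates from a high-copy ColE1/pUC-type origin and is selected with ampicillin. Because the unrecombined vector carries the ccdB gyrase toxin gene, it has to be maintained in a ccdB-tolerant strain.

Expression is driven by the human CMV immediate-early enhancer and promoter. This is followed by the tag coding region: an S-tag derived from ribonuclease A, two tandem FLAG epitopes, and the streptavidin-binding peptide. Downstream lies the Gateway cassette, in which attR1 and attR2 flank a lac UV5-driven chloramphenicol resistance gene and ccdB. An LR reaction with an entry clone swaps this cassette for the gene of interest, fused to SFB when the entry clone is in the appropriate reading frame, and loss of ccdB provides counter-selection for recombinants in standard strains. A separate SV40 enhancer/early promoter, which includes the SV40 origin, drives puromycin N-acetyltransferase for selecting transfected mammalian cells.

The annotated sequence also shows a pBABE-like retroviral framework. Two Moloney murine leukemia virus LTRs, the Psi packaging signal and a truncated gag bracket the expression and puromycin cassettes, although the catalogue entry lists the plasmid only as a mammalian expression vector and does not mention retroviral delivery. The sequence record is about 8 kb, somewhat larger than the roughly 7 kb given in the depositor's comment. SFB fusions are commonly used for detection and tandem affinity purification of protein complexes, and the associated work concerns DNA damage response proteins.
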