Addgene plasmid #99391: pMH-SFB
Purpose: (Empty Backbone) Gateway-compatible mammalian expression destination vector for creating SFB N-terminal fusions (S protein tag, Flag tag, Streptavidin binding peptide)
Depositing lab: Michael Huen. Depositing organization: University of Hong Kong. Publication: Dual-utility NLS drives RNF169-dependent DNA damage responses. An L, Jiang Y, Ng HH, Man EP, Chen J, Khoo US, Gong Q, Huen MS. Proc Natl Acad Sci U S A. 2017 Apr 4;114(14):E2872-E2881. doi: 10.1073/pnas.1616602114. Epub 2017 Mar 21. PubMed 28325877.
Backbone
  Vector backbone: pMH-SFB
  Vector type: Mammalian Expression
  Selectable markers: Puromycin
  Tag / fusion protein: SFB (S protein-FLAG-Streptavidin binding peptide) (N terminal on backbone)
Growth in bacteria
  Bacterial resistance: Ampicillin, 100 μg/mL
  Growth temperature: 37°C
  Growth strain: ccdB Survival
  Copy number: High Copy
Gene/Insert
  Gene/Insert name: None
  Tag / fusion protein: SFB (S protein-FLAG-Streptavidin binding peptide) (N terminal on backbone)
Terms and licenses: Academic/Nonprofit Terms; Industry Terms: Not Available to Industry
Depositor comments: We confirm clones following a LR reaction by RE digestion using EcoR1 or Sal1, which cleaves twice and should release cDNA insert +300bp DNA. The vector is ~7 kb.
How to cite: pMH-SFB was a gift from Michael Huen (Addgene plasmid # 99391 ; http://n2t.net/addgene:99391 ; RRID:Addgene_99391)
